Addgene plasmid #87746: pCA24N-ligase-NLS-cTF
Purpose: IPTG-inducible expression of ligase-NLS-cTF fusion for protein purification
Depositing lab: Wayne Patrick. Depositing organization: University of Otago. Publication: Engineered DNA ligases with improved activities in vitro. Wilson RH, Morton SK, Deiderick H, Gerth ML, Paul HA, Gerber I, Patel A, Ellington AD, Hunicke-Smith SP, Patrick WM. Protein Eng Des Sel. 2013 Jul;26(7):471-8. doi: 10.1093/protein/gzt024. Epub 2013 Jun 10. PubMed 23754529.
Backbone
  Vector backbone: pCA24N
  Backbone manufacturer: Kitagawa et al. (PMID:16769691)
  Vector type: Bacterial Expression
Growth in bacteria
  Bacterial resistance: Chloramphenicol, 25 μg/mL
  Growth temperature: 37°C
  Growth strain: DH5alpha
  Copy number: Unknown
Gene/Insert
  Gene/Insert name: T4 DNA ligase
  Entrez Gene: 30 (a.k.a. T4p202, lig)
  Promoter: T5-lac
  Tag / fusion protein: 6xHis (N terminal on backbone); NLS linker - cTF (chimeric transcription factor based on NFAT/NF-kB) (C terminal on insert)
  Cloning method: Unknown
  Sequencing primers: 5′ pCA24N.for (GATAACAATTTCACACAGAATTCATTAAAGAG); 3′ pCA24N.rev2 — 5'-CAAATCCAGATGGAGTTCTGAGG-3'
Resource information
  A portion of this plasmid was derived from a plasmid made by: Previously, we PCR amplified the lig gene from pRBL (Ren et al., 1997; PMID: 9305776). The cTF gene was amplified from pSAN101 (de Lumley et al., 2004; PMID: 15178248).
Terms and licenses: Academic/Nonprofit Terms; Industry Terms: Not Available to Industry
Depositor comments: For complete cloning information, please see the paper's supplement. For expression, E. coli DH5a-E cells harbouring each expression vector were grown at 37°C in LB broth containing chloramphenicol (34 µg.ml-1), to OD600 ~ 0.6. IPTG (0.4 mM, final concentration) was added as an inducer, and protein over-expression was at 28°C for 16-18 h.
How to cite: pCA24N-ligase-NLS-cTF was a gift from Wayne Patrick (Addgene plasmid # 87746 ; http://n2t.net/addgene:87746 ; RRID:Addgene_87746)
