[The description below was written by a language model from this plasmid's Addgene catalogue record and pLannotate feature annotations shown in this document.]
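Description:
pCA24N-ligase-NLS-cTF is a bacterial expression plasmid built on the pCA24N backbone and intended for IPTG-inducible overproduction and purification of an engineered T4 DNA ligase fusion protein in E. coli. The 6,910-nt sequence carries a ColE1/pMB1-type origin of replication and a chloramphenicol acetyltransferase (cat) gene with its own promoter for chloramphenicol selection. The catalogue lists the copy number as unknown. A plasmid-borne lacI gene supplies lac repressor, so expression can be controlled without relying on a specialised host strain. The annotation also picks up short remnants of rop, bom, IS1, β-lactamase and a lac promoter/lacZα region. These appear to be leftovers of the backbone's construction rather than functional parts.

The expression cassette is driven by the phage T5 promoter, which has an embedded lac operator and a second operator just downstream (the T5-lac arrangement). Transcription by E. coli RNA polymerase is therefore repressed until IPTG is added. The open reading frame begins with a backbone-encoded N-terminal 6xHis tag for metal-affinity purification, followed by the T4 DNA ligase gene (gene 30, lig). According to the record, the ligase C terminus is joined through an NLS linker to cTF, a chimeric transcription factor based on NFAT and NF-κB. The feature table annotates this portion as a fragment of mouse Nfatc1, and the NLS linker and any NF-κB-derived portion are not annotated separately. A lambda t0 terminator closes the cassette. The associated work concerns engineered DNA ligases with improved in vitro activity, which suggests that the appended DNA-binding domain was intended to alter ligase performance.
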