Features (pLannotate 1.2.2; 20 found; start..end, strand, type, name):
     80..124     +  promoter       T5 promoter: bacteriophage T5 promoter for E. coli RNA polymerase, with embedded lac operator
    132..148     +  protein_bind   lac operator: The lac repressor binds to the lac operator to inhibit transcription in E. coli. This inhibition can be relieved by adding lactose or isopropyl-β-D-thiogalactopyranoside (IPTG). lac repressor encoded by lacI
    197..214     +  CDS            6xHis: 6xHis affinity tag
    236..1693    +  CDS            30: DNLI_BPT4 - Experimental evidence at protein level: Swiss-Prot protein existence level 1. DNA ligase, which is expressed in the early stage of lytic development, has been implicated in T4 DNA synthesis and genetic recombination. It may also play a role in T4 DNA repair. From Enterobacteria phage T4 (Bacteriophage T4).
   1733..2509    +  CDS            Nfatc1 (fragment): NFAC1_MOUSE - Also known as Nfat2, Nfatc. Experimental evidence at protein level: Swiss-Prot protein existence level 1. Plays a role in the inducible expression of cytokine genes in T-cells, especially in the induction of the IL-2 or IL-4 gene transcription (PubMed:9388475). Also controls gene expression in embryonic cardiac cells. Could regulate not only the activation and proliferation but also the differentiation and programmed death of T- lymphocytes as well as lymphoid and non-lymphoid cells (By similarity). Required for osteoclastogenesis and regulates many genes important for osteoclast
   2676..2770    +  terminator     lambda t0 terminator: transcription terminator from phage lambda
   2807..2846    +  CDS            rop (fragment): Rop protein, which maintains plasmids at low copy number; rop
   2948..2988    +  misc_feature   bom (fragment): basis of mobility region from pBR322
   3067..3205    -  mobile_element IS1 (fragment): prokaryotic transposable element IS1
   3326..3428    +  promoter       cat promoter: promoter of the E. coli cat gene encoding chloramphenicol acetyltransferase
   3429..4085    +  CDS            cat: CAT_ECOLX - Experimental evidence at protein level: Swiss-Prot protein existence level 1. This enzyme is an effector of chloramphenicol resistance in bacteria. From Escherichia coli. This protein is used as a marker in many commonly used cloning vectors, such as pACYC184.
   4396..4467    +  CDS            bla(M) (fragment): β-lactamase lacking the signal sequence; bla(M); allows cytosolic expression of β-lactamase
   4639..5227    +  rep_origin     ori: high-copy-number ColE1/pMB1/pBR322/pUC origin of replication
   5413..5464    -  misc_feature   bom (fragment): basis of mobility region from pBR322
   5471..5548    +  promoter       lacI promoter: lacI
   5549..6631    +  CDS            lacI: lac repressor; lacI; The lac repressor binds to the lac operator to inhibit transcription in E. coli. This inhibition can be relieved by adding lactose or isopropyl-β-D-thiogalactopyranoside (IPTG).
   6644..6665    +  protein_bind   CAP binding site: CAP binding activates transcription in the presence of cAMP. E. coli catabolite activator protein
   6680..6710    +  promoter       lac promoter: promoter for the E. coli lac operon
   6718..6734    +  protein_bind   lac operator: The lac repressor binds to the lac operator to inhibit transcription in E. coli. This inhibition can be relieved by adding lactose or isopropyl-β-D-thiogalactopyranoside (IPTG). lac repressor encoded by lacI
   6754..6910    +  CDS            lacZα (fragment): LacZα fragment of β-galactosidase; lacZ fragment
>Addgene plasmid #87746 | pCA24N-ligase-NLS-cTF | addgene full sequence | sequence record 174184 | Addgene NGS Result
CTAAGAAACCATTATTATCATGACATTAACCTATAAAAATAGGCGTATCACGAGGCCCTTTCGTCTTCAC
CTCGAGAAATCATAAAAAATTTATTTGCTTTGTGAGCGGATAACAATTATAATAGATTCAATTGTGAGCG
GATAACAATTTCACACAGAATTCATTAAAGAGGAGAAATTAACTATGAGAGGATCTCACCATCACCATCA
CCATACGGATCCGGCCCTGAGGGCCATTCTTAAAATTCTGAACGAAATAGCATCTATTGGTTCAACTAAA
CAGAAGCAAGCAATTCTTGAAAAGAATAAAGATAATGAATTGCTTAAACGAGTATATCGTCTGACTTATT
CTCGTGGGTTACAGTATTATATCAAGAAATGGCCTAAACCTGGTATTGCTACCCAGAGTTTTGGAATGTT
GACTCTTACCGATATGCTTGACTTCATTGAATTCACATTAGCTACTCGGAAATTGACTGGAAATGCAGCA
ATTGAGGAATTAACTGGATATATCACCGATGGTAAAAAAGATGATGTTGAAGTTTTGCGTCGAGTGATGA
TGCGAGACCTTGAATGTGGTGCTTCAGTATCTATTGCAAACAAAGTTTGGCCAGGTTTAATTCCTGAACA
ACCTCAAATGCTCGCAAGTTCTTATGATGAAAAAGGCATTAATAAGAATATCAAATTTCCAGCCTTTGCT
CAGTTAAAAGCTGATGGAGCTCGGTGTTTTGCTGAAGTTAGAGGTGATGAATTAGATGATGTTCGTCTTT
TATCACGAGCTGGTAATGAATATCTAGGATTAGATCTTCTTAAGGAAGAGTTAATTAAAATGACCGCTGA
AGCCCGCCAGATTCATCCAGAAGGTGTGTTGATTGATGGCGAATTGGTATACCATGAGCAAGTTAAAAAG
GAGCCAGAAGGCCTAGATTTTCTTTTTGATGCTTATCCTGAAAACAGTAAAGCTAAAGAATTCGCCGAAG
TTGCTGAATCACGTACTGCTTCTAATGGAATCGCCAATAAATCTTTAAAGGGAACCATTTCTGAAAAAGA
AGCACAATGCATGAAGTTTCAGGTCTGGGATTATGTCCCGTTGGTAGAAATATACAGTCTTCCTGCATTT
CGTTTGAAATATGATGTACGTTTTTCTAAACTAGAACAAATGACATCTGGATATGATAAAGTAATTTTAA
TTGAAAACCAGGTAGTAAATAACCTAGATGAAGCTAAGGTAATTTATAAAAAGTATATTGACCAAGGTCT
TGAAGGTATTATTCTCAAAAATATCGATGGATTATGGGAAAATGCTCGTTCAAAAAATCTTTATAAATTT
AAAGAAGTAATTGATGTTGATTTAAAAATTGTAGGAATTTATCCTCACCGTAAAGACCCTACTAAAGCGG
GTGGATTTATTCTTGAGTCAGAGTGTGGAAAAATTAAGGTAAATGCTGGTTCAGGCTTAAAAGATAAAGC
CGGTGTAAAATCGCATGAACTTGACCGTACTCGCATTATGGAAAACCAAAATTATTATATTGGAAAAATT
CTAGAGTGCGAATGCAACGGTTGGTTAAAATCTGATGGCCGCACTGATTACGTTAAATTATTTCTTCCGA
TTGCGATTCGTTTACGTGAAGATAAAACTAAAGCTAATACATTCGAAGATGTATTTGGTGATTTTCATGA
GGTAACTGGTCTAGGCACCCCGACCCCGACCCCGACCCCGACCGGCGAATTTGACTGGCAGCTCCCGTCA
CATTCTGGTCCATACGAGCTTCGGATCGAGGTGCAGCCCAAGTCTCACCACAGGGCTCACTATGAGACGG
AAGGCAGCCGGGGGGCTGTGAAGGCTTCAGCTGGAGGACACCCCATTGTGCAGCTACACGGTTACTTGGA
GAATGAACCTCTCACGCTACAGCTGTTCATTGGGACGGCTGACGACCGCCTGCTGAGGCCCCACGCCTTC
TACCAGGTCCACCGGATCACGGGGAAGACTGTCTCCACCACCAGCCACGAGATCATCCTGTCCAACACCA
AAGTCCTGGAGATCCCGTTGCTTCCAGAAAATAACATGCGAGCCATCATCGACTGTGCTGGGATCCTGAA
GCTCAGAAACTCTGATATTGAGCTGAGGAAAGGGGAGACAGACATCGGGAGGAAGAACACCAGGGTGAGG
CTGGTCTTCCGAGTTCACATCCCACAGCCCAATGGCCGGACGCTGTCTCTCCAGGTGGCCTCGAACCCTA
TCGAGTGTTCCCAGCGGTCAGCATCCAACTTGAAAATTGTAAGAATGGACAGGACAGCTGGATGTGTGAC
TGGAGGGGAGGAAATTTATCTTCTTTGTGACAAAGTTCAGAAAGATGACATCCAGATTCGATTTTATGAA
GAGGAAGAAAATGGTGGAGTCTGGGAAGGATTTGGAGATTTTTCCCCCACAGATGTTCATAGACAATTTG
CCATTGTCTTCAAAACTCCAAAGTATAAAGATATTAATATTACAAAACCAGCCTCTGTGTTTGTCCAGCT
TCGGAGGAAATCTGACTTGGAAACCAGTGAACCAAAACCTTTCCTCTACTATCCTGAAATCAAAGATAAA
GAAGAAGTGCAGAGGAAACGTCAGAAGTAAGGCCTATGCGGCCGCTAAGGGTCGACCTGCAGCCAAGCTT
AATTAGCTGAGCTTGGACTCCTGTTGATAGATCCAGTAATGACCTCAGAACTCCATCTGGATTTGTTCAG
AACGCTCGGTTGCCGCCGGGCGTTTTTTATTGGTGAGAATCCAAGCTAGGGGAATTCATCGTGACTGACT
GACGATCTGCCTCGCGCGTTTCGGTGATGACGGTGAAAACCTCTGACACATGCAGCTCCCGGAGACGGTC
ACAGCTTGTCTGTAAGCGGATGCCGGGAGCAGACAAGCCCGTCAGGGCGCGTCAGCGGGTGTTGGCGGGT
GTCGGGGCGCAGCCATGACCCAGTCACGTAGCGATAGCGGAGTGTATAATTCTTGAAGACGAAAGGGCCT
CGTGATACGCCTATTTTTATAGGTTAATGTCATGATAATAATAGTTTCTTAGAATCCTGATGTCCGGCGG
TGCTTTTGCCGTTACGCACCACCCCGTCAGTAGCTGAACAGGAGGGACAGCTGATAGAAACAGAAGCCAC
TGGAGCACCTCAAAAACACCATCATACACTAAATCAGTAAGTTGGCAGCATCACCCGACGCACTTTGCGC
CGAATAAATACCTGTGACGGAAGATCACTTCGCAGAATAAATAAATCCTGGTGTCCCTGTTGATACCGGG
AAGCCCTGGGCCAACTTTTGGCGAAAATGAGACGTTGATCGGCACGTAAGAGGTTCCAACTTTCACCATA
ATGAAATAAGATCACTACCGGGCGTATTTTTTGAGTTATCGAGATTTTCAGGAGCTAAGGAAGCTAAAAT
GGAGAAAAAAATCACTGGATATACCACCGTTGATATATCCCAATGGCATCGTAAAGAACATTTTGAGGCA
TTTCAGTCAGTTGCTCAATGTACCTATAACCAGACCGTTCAGCTGGATATTACGGCCTTTTTAAAGACCG
TAAAGAAAAATAAGCACAAGTTTTATCCGGCCTTTATTCACATTCTTGCCCGCCTGATGAATGCTCATCC
GGAATTCCGTATGGCAATGAAAGACGGTGAGCTGGTGATATGGGATAGTGTTCACCCTTGTTATACCGTT
TTCCATGAGCAAACTGAAACGTTTTCATCGCTCTGGAGTGAATACCACGACGATTTCCGGCAGTTTCTAC
ACATATATTCGCAAGATGTGGCGTGTTACGGTGAGAACCTGGCCTATTTCCCTAAAGGGTTTATTGAGAA
TATGTTTTTCGTCTCAGCCAATCCCTGGGTGAGTTTCACCAGTTTTGATTTAAACGTGGCCAATATGGAC
AACTTCTTCGCCCCCGTTTTCACCATGGGCAAATATTATACGCAAGGCGACAAGGTGCTGATGCCGCTGG
CGATTCAGGTTCATCATGCCGTTTGTGATGGCTTCCATGTCGGCAGAATGCTTAATGAATTACAACAGTA
CTGCGATGAGTGGCAGGGCGGGGCGTAATTTTTTTAAGGCAGTTATTGGTGCCCTTAAACGCCTGGTTGC
TACGCCTGAATAAGTGATAATAAGCGGATGAATGGCAGAAATTCGAAAGCAAATTCGACCCGGTCGTCGG
TTCAGGGCAGGGTCGTTAAATAGCCGCTTATGTCTATTGCTGGTTTACCGGTTTATTGACTACCGGAAGC
AGTGTGACCGTGTGCTTCTCAAATGCCTGAGGCCAGTTTGCTCAGGCTCTCCCCGTGGAGGTAATAATTG
ACGATATGATCATTTATTCTGCCTCCCAGAGCCTGATAAAAACGGTTACCGGATCGAGTCAGGCAACTAT
GGATGAACGAAATAGACAGATCGCTGAGATAGGTGCCTCACTGATTAAGCATTGGTAACTGTCAGACCAA
GTTTACTCATATATACTTTAGATTGATTTAAAACTTCATTTTTAATTTAAAAGGATCTAGGTGAAGATCC
TTTTTGATAATCTCATGACCAAAATCCCTTAACGTGAGTTTTCGTTCCACTGAGCGTCAGACCCCGTAGA
AAAGATCAAAGGATCTTCTTGAGATCCTTTTTTTCTGCGCGTAATCTGCTGCTTGCAAACAAAAAAACCA
CCGCTACCAGCGGTGGTTTGTTTGCCGGATCAAGAGCTACCAACTCTTTTTCCGAAGGTAACTGGCTTCA
GCAGAGCGCAGATACCAAATACTGTCCTTCTAGTGTAGCCGTAGTTAGGCCACCACTTCAAGAACTCTGT
AGCACCGCCTACATACCTCGCTCTGCTAATCCTGTTACCAGTGGCTGCTGCCAGTGGCGATAAGTCGTGT
CTTACCGGGTTGGACTCAAGACGATAGTTACCGGATAAGGCGCAGCGGTCGGGCTGAACGGGGGGTTCGT
GCACACAGCCCAGCTTGGAGCGAACGACCTACACCGAACTGAGATACCTACAGCGTGAGCTATGAGAAAG
CGCCACGCTTCCCGAAGGGAGAAAGGCGGACAGGTATCCGGTAAGCGGCAGGGTCGGAACAGGAGAGCGC
ACGAGGGAGCTTCCAGGGGGAAACGCCTGGTATCTTTATAGTCCTGTCGGGTTTCGCCACCTCTGACTTG
AGCGTCGATTTTTGTGATGCTCGTCAGGGGGGCGGAGCCTATGGAAAAACGCCAGCAACGCGGCCTTTTT
ACGGTTCCTGGCCTTTTGCTGGCCTTTTGCTCACATGTTCTTTCCTGCGTTATCCCCTGATTCTGTGGAT
AACCGTATTACCGCCTTTGAGTGAGCTGATACCGCTCGCCGCAGCCGAACGACCGAGCGCAGCGAGTCAG
TGAGCGAGGAAGCGGAAGAGCGCCTGATGCGGTATTTTCTCCTTACGCATCTGTGCGGTATTTCACACCG
CATAAATTCCGACACCATCGAATGGCGCAAAACCTTTCGCGGTATGGCATGATAGCGCCCGGAAGAGAGT
CAATTCAGGGTGGTGAATGTGAAACCAGTAACGTTATACGATGTCGCAGAGTATGCCGGTGTCTCTTATC
AGACCGTTTCCCGCGTGGTGAACCAGGCCAGCCACGTTTCTGCGAAAACGCGGGAAAAAGTGGAAGCGGC
GATGGCGGAGCTGAATTACATTCCCAACCGCGTGGCACAACAACTGGCGGGCAAACAGTCGTTGCTGATT
GGCGTTGCCACCTCCAGTCTGGCCCTGCACGCGCCGTCGCAAATTGTCGCGGCGATTAAATCTCGCGCCG
ATCAACTGGGTGCCAGCGTGGTGGTGTCGATGGTAGAACGAAGCGGCGTCGAAGCCTGTAAAGCGGCGGT
GCACAATCTTCTCGCGCAACGCGTCAGTGGGCTGATCATTAACTATCCGCTGGATGACCAGGATGCCATT
GCTGTGGAAGCTGCCTGCACTAATGTTCCGGCGTTATTTCTTGATGTCTCTGACCAGACACCCATCAACA
GTATTATTTTCTCCCATGAAGACGGTACGCGACTGGGCGTGGAGCATCTGGTCGCATTGGGTCACCAGCA
AATCGCGCTGTTAGCGGGCCCATTAAGTTCTGTCTCGGCGCGTCTGCGTCTGGCTGGCTGGCATAAATAT
CTCACTCGCAATCAAATTCAGCCGATAGCGGAACGGGAAGGCGACTGGAGTGCCATGTCCGGTTTTCAAC
AAACCATGCAAATGCTGAATGAGGGCATCGTTCCCACTGCGATGCTGGTTGCCAACGATCAGATGGCGCT
GGGCGCAATGCGCGCCATTACCGAGTCCGGGCTGCGCGTTGGTGCGGATATCTCGGTAGTGGGATACGAC
GATACCGAAGACAGCTCATGTTATATCCCGCCGTTAACCACCATCAAACAGGATTTTCGCCTGCTGGGGC
AAACCAGCGTGGACCGCTTGCTGCAACTCTCTCAGGGCCAGGCGGTGAAGGGCAATCAGCTGTTGCCCGT
CTCACTGGTGAAAAGAAAAACCACCCTGGCGCCCAATACGCAAACCGCCTCTCCCCGCGCGTTGGCCGAT
TCATTAATGCAGCTGGCACGACAGGTTTCCCGACTGGAAAGCGGGCAGTGAGCGCAACGCAATTAATGTA
AGTTAGCTCACTCATTAGGCACCCCAGGCTTTACACTTTATGCTTCCGGCTCGTATGTTGTGTGGAATTG
TGAGCGGATAACAATTTCACACAGGAAACAGCTATGACCATGATTACGGATTCACTGGCCGTCGTTTTAC
AACGTCGTGACTGGGAAAACCCTGGCGTTACCCAACTTAATCGCCTTGCAGCACATCCCCCTTTCGCCAG
CTGGCGTAATAGCGAAGAGGCCCGCACCGATCGCCCTTCCCAACAGTTGC
